Addgene plasmid #100429: pCMV_mEm_4GS_LF82_261
Purpose: Mammalian expression of E. coli LF82_261 CDS fused to mEmerald
Depositing lab: Alan Huett. Depositing organization: University of Nottingham. Publication: A multi-phenotypic imaging screen to identify bacterial effectors by exogenous expression in a HeLa cell line. Collins A, Huett A. Sci Data. 2018 May 15;5:180081. doi: 10.1038/sdata.2018.81. PubMed 29762554.
Backbone
  Vector backbone: pCMV
  Backbone size w/o insert (bp): 4502
  Vector type: Mammalian Expression
Growth in bacteria
  Bacterial resistance: Ampicillin, 100 μg/mL
  Growth temperature: 37°C
  Growth strain: XL1 Blue
  Copy number: High Copy
Gene/Insert
  Gene/Insert name: LF82_261
  Insert size (bp): 2373
  Promoter: CMV
  Tag / fusion protein: mEmerald (N terminal on backbone)
  Cloning method: Ligation Independent Cloning
  Sequencing primers: 5′ ACTTCTGCTCTAAAAGCTGCGG; 3′ CACTGCATTCTAGTTGTGGTTTGTC
Terms and licenses: Academic/Nonprofit Terms; Industry Terms: Not Available to Industry
How to cite: pCMV_mEm_4GS_LF82_261 was a gift from Alan Huett (Addgene plasmid # 100429 ; http://n2t.net/addgene:100429 ; RRID:Addgene_100429)
