[The description below was written by a language model from this plasmid's Addgene catalogue record and pLannotate feature annotations shown in this document.]
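Description:
pCMV_mEm_4GS_LF82_261 is a mammalian expression plasmid built on a pUC-type pCMV backbone, designed to produce an Escherichia coli LF82 protein as a green fluorescent fusion in cultured mammalian cells. It is propagated in E. coli at high copy number from a ColE1/pUC-family origin and selected with ampicillin through the β-lactamase (AmpR) gene and its native promoter. Remnants of the cloning-vector ancestry flank the expression unit, including lacZα, lac promoter/operator, CAP site, lacI, rop and bom fragments. These have no stated role in the construct's function. No mammalian selection marker is annotated, which suits transient transfection.

The expression cassette is driven by the human cytomegalovirus immediate early enhancer and promoter, followed by a modified SV40 intron that provides splice sites to improve transcript processing. Next comes the mEmerald coding sequence, a rapidly maturing monomeric GFP derivative, placed at the N terminus of the insert. The "4GS" in the name suggests a glycine-serine linker between the tag and the payload, although the record does not annotate it. The roughly 2.4 kb LF82_261 coding sequence was inserted downstream by ligation-independent cloning. Automated annotation detects homology between its first portion and the bacteriophage lambda side tail fibre protein Stf, hinting at a prophage-derived gene, but the record does not otherwise state its function. An SV40 polyadenylation signal terminates the transcript.

The plasmid belongs to a collection used in a multi-phenotypic imaging screen in HeLa cells. In that screen, candidate bacterial effectors were expressed exogenously as fluorescent fusions to assess their localisation and effects on host cell phenotypes.
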