Features (pLannotate 1.2.2; 17 found; start..end, strand, type, name):
     64..219     -  CDS            lacZα (fragment): LacZα fragment of β-galactosidase; lacZ fragment
    225..245     -  misc_feature   MCS (fragment): pUC18/19 multiple cloning site
    244..547     +  enhancer       CMV enhancer: human cytomegalovirus immediate early enhancer
    548..751     +  promoter       CMV promoter: human cytomegalovirus (CMV) immediate early promoter
    889..985     +  intron         SV40 intron: modified SV40 intron with splice donor and acceptor sites
   1046..1762    +  CDS            mEmerald: mEmerald is a basic (constitutively fluorescent) green fluorescent protein published in 1998, derived from Aequorea victoria. It is reported to be a very rapidly-maturing monomer with moderate acid sensitivity.
   1826..2215    +  CDS            stf (fragment): FIBER_LAMBD - Protein inferred from homology: Swiss-Prot protein existence level 3. Forms tail fibers that play a role in primary attachment of virion to host receptors. Assembles with Tail fiber assembly protein to form fibers attached to virion tail tip. Fibers are about 35nm long and have a thin, uniform diameter. There are presumaby six fibers per virion. They bind in a reversible manner to host molecules, attaching transiently the virion to the host until tail tip interacts with LamB and injects viral DNA into the cell. From Escherichia phage lambda (Bacteriophage lambda).
   4231..4365    -  polyA_signal   SV40 poly(A) signal: SV40 polyadenylation signal
   4500..4516    -  protein_bind   lac operator: The lac repressor binds to the lac operator to inhibit transcription in E. coli. This inhibition can be relieved by adding lactose or isopropyl-β-D-thiogalactopyranoside (IPTG). lac repressor encoded by lacI
   4524..4554    -  promoter       lac promoter: promoter for the E. coli lac operon
   4569..4590    -  protein_bind   CAP binding site: CAP binding activates transcription in the presence of cAMP. E. coli catabolite activator protein
   4603..4695    -  CDS            lacI (fragment): lac repressor; lacI; The lac repressor binds to the lac operator to inhibit transcription in E. coli. This inhibition can be relieved by adding lactose or isopropyl-β-D-thiogalactopyranoside (IPTG).
   4878..5466    -  rep_origin     ori: high-copy-number ColE1/pMB1/pBR322/pUC origin of replication
   5637..6497    -  CDS            AmpR: β-lactamase; bla; confers resistance to ampicillin, carbenicillin, and related antibiotics
   6498..6602    -  promoter       AmpR promoter: bla
   6697..6732    +  CDS            rop (fragment): Rop protein, which maintains plasmids at low copy number; rop
   6834..58      +  misc_feature   bom (fragment) (across the origin): basis of mobility region from pBR322
>Addgene plasmid #100429 | pCMV_mEm_4GS_LF82_261 | addgene full sequence | sequence record 210127 | Addgene NGS Result
GCACCATATGCGGTGTGAAATACCGCACAGATGCGTAAGGAGAAAATACCGCATCAGGCGCCATTCGCCA
TTCAGGCTGCGCAACTGTTGGGAAGGGCGATCGGTGCGGGCCTCTTCGCTATTACGCCAGCTGGCGAAAG
GGGGATGTGCTGCAAGGCGATTAAGTTGGGTAACGCCAGGGTTTTCCCAGTCACGACGTTGTAAAACGAC
GGCCAGTGAGTTCGAGCTTGCATGCCTGCAGGTCGTTACATAACTTACGGTAAATGGCCCGCCTGGCTGA
CCGCCCAACGACCCCCGCCCATTGACGTCAATAATGACGTATGTTCCCATAGTAACGCCAATAGGGACTT
TCCATTGACGTCAATGGGTGGAGTATTTACGGTAAACTGCCCACTTGGCAGTACATCAAGTGTATCATAT
GCCAAGTACGCCCCCTATTGACGTCAATGACGGTAAATGGCCCGCCTGGCATTATGCCCAGTACATGACC
TTATGGGACTTTCCTACTTGGCAGTACATCTACGTATTAGTCATCGCTATTACCATGGTGATGCGGTTTT
GGCAGTACATCAATGGGCGTGGATAGCGGTTTGACTCACGGGGATTTCCAAGTCTCCACCCCATTGACGT
CAATGGGAGTTTGTTTTGGCACCAAAATCAACGGGACTTTCCAAAATGTCGTAACAACTCCGCCCCATTG
ACGCAAATGGGCGGTAGGCGTGTACGGTGGGAGGTCTATATAAGCAGAGCTCGTTTAGTGAACCGTCAGA
TCGCCTGGAGACGCCATCCACGCTGTTTTGACCTCCATAGAAGACACCGGGACCGATCCAGCCTCCGGAC
TCTAGAGGATCCGGTACTAGAGGAACTGAAAAACCAGAAAGTTAACTGGTAAGTTTAGTCTTTTTGTCTT
TTATTTCAGGTCCCGGATCCGGTGGTGGTGCAAATCAAAGAACTGCTCCTCAGTGGATGTTGCCTTTACT
TCTAGGCCTGTACGGAAGTGTTACTTCTGCTCTAAAAGCTGCGGAATTGTACCCGCGGGCCCACCATGGT
GAGCAAGGGCGAGGAGCTGTTCACCGGGGTGGTGCCCATCCTGGTCGAGCTGGACGGCGACGTAAACGGC
CACAAGTTCAGCGTGTCCGGCGAGGGCGAGGGCGATGCCACCTACGGCAAGCTGACCCTGAAGTTCATCT
GCACCACCGGCAAGCTGCCCGTGCCCTGGCCCACCCTCGTGACCACCTTGACCTACGGCGTGCAGTGCTT
CGCCCGCTACCCCGACCACATGAAGCAGCACGACTTCTTCAAGTCCGCCATGCCCGAAGGCTACGTCCAG
GAGCGCACCATCTTCTTCAAGGACGACGGCAACTACAAGACCCGCGCCGAGGTGAAGTTCGAGGGCGACA
CCCTGGTGAACCGCATCGAGCTGAAGGGCATCGACTTCAAGGAGGACGGCAACATCCTGGGGCACAAGCT
GGAGTACAACTACAACAGCCACAAGGTCTATATCACCGCCGACAAGCAGAAGAACGGCATCAAGGTGAAC
TTCAAGACCCGCCACAACATCGAGGACGGCAGCGTGCAGCTCGCCGACCACTACCAGCAGAACACCCCCA
TCGGCGACGGCCCCGTGCTGCTGCCCGACAACCACTACCTGAGCACCCAGTCCAAGCTGAGCAAAGACCC
CAACGAGAAGCGCGATCACATGGTCCTGCTGGAGTTCGTGACCGCCGCCGGGATCACTCTCGGCATGGAC
GAGCTGTACAAGCGAATTGGTGGAGGGGGCGGTTCCGGTGGCGGAGGTTCCCGAATTCGTCGACGTAGAT
CTGATATGGCAGTACAGATTTCAGGTGTGCTGAAAGATGGTGCGGGAAAACCAATACAGAACTGCACTAT
TCAACTGAAGGCAAAGCGTAACAGCACCACGGTACTGGTGAACACGGTGGCCTCTGAAAATCCGGATGAA
GCCGGGCGTTACAGCATGGATGTTGAGTATGGCCAGTACAGCGTTATCCTGCTTGTTGAAGGTTTTCCGC
CTTCACATGCCGGAACCATTACCGTCTATGAAGGTTCCAGACCAGGTACGCTGAATGATTTTCTCGGTGC
CATGACGGAAGATGATGTCATGCCGGAGGCATTGCGTCGTTTTGAGGAAATGGTGGAAGAAGCGGCACGC
AACGCTGAAGCCGCCTCTCAGAGCGCAGCGGCGGCAAAGAAATCCGAAACTGCAGCGGCATCATCGAAGA
ACGCGGCGAAAACCTCAGAAACGAATGCAGCTAACAGCGCACAGGCGGCAGCGGCCTCGCAGACTGCATC
GGCAAACTCCGCAACAGCAGCTAAAAAATCAGAAACCAACGCGAAAAATAGCGAGACAGCCGCAAAGACG
AGCGAAACCAACGCAAAGTCCAGCCAGACGGCAGCGAAGACCAGCGAAACGAATGCTAAAGCCAGTGAAA
CTGCGGCAAAAAACAGCCAGGTTGCAGCAGCCCAAAGCGAGAGCGCGGCAGCCGGTTCTGCGACTTCAGC
AGCTGGATCAGCAACTGCTACGGCTAACAGCCAGAAAGCTGCGAAGACGAGTGAAACTAACGCAAAGTCC
AGCCAGACGGCAGCGAAGACCAGCGAAACGAATGCCAAAGCCAGTGAAACTGCGGCGAAAAGCAGTCAGG
ATGCAGCGGCTCAAAGCGAGAGTGCCGCAGCCAGTTCTGCAAGCGCGGCGGCTGCTTCTGCCACTGCATC
AGCTAACAGTCAAAAAGCAGCAAAAACCAGTGAAACCAACGCAAAGGTGAGCGAAACAGCGGCTGCGAAC
TCAGCGAAAGCATCGGCAGCAAGCCAGACGGCAGCTAAAGCAAGCGAAGATGCAGCCAGAGAGTACGCAA
GCCAGGCTGCGGAGCCGTATAAATATGTCTTACAGCCGCTGCCTGATGTGTGGATACCATTTAACGATTC
GCTGGATATGATTACGGGCTTTTCGCCGTCATATAAAAAAATTGTTATTGGTGACGATGAAATAACGATG
CCTGGCGACAAGATTGTTAAGTTTAAACGTGCATCGAAAGCAACCTATATTAACAAATCTGGTGTGCTGA
CAGAGGCTGCCATTGACGAGCCACGATTTGAACGTGATGGCCTGCTTATTGAGGGGCAAAGAACAAACTA
CATGCTCAATTCGGAAAGCCCTGCCAGTTGGGGGCGATCGTCAAATATGGATGTGCCCGAAACAGGGACG
GATAATTTTGGTTTTACCTATGGAAAGTTTGTCTGCAACGATTCTCTGATTGGGCAAACCTCAGCCATTA
ATATGGCATCAATTGCTGCAACAAAGTCAGTTGATGTCTCAGGCGATAATAAACACGTGACAACCTCATG
TCGTTTTAAAACAGAACTGCAGGTAAGGTTGCGTATCCGGTTTGATAAATATGACGGTAGCGCAACAACT
TTTCTTGGTGATGCGTATATTGATACACAAACGCTTGAAATTAATATGACAGGCGGTGCTGCCTCAAGGA
TTACAGCGAGAGTCAGAAAGGACGAAGCTACCGGATGGATTTTTGCAGAGGCAACAATTCAGGCAATTGA
TGGGGAGTTAAAAATAGGCTCTCAGATACAGTATTCTCCTAAGCAGAGCGGGGCAACCGTATCTGGTGAC
TATATTTATCTGGCCACCCCACAAGTAGAAGATGGGCCTTGTGTATCATCTTTTATTATATCAGGAGCGA
CGGCGGCGACCCGCGCAAGCGATATAGTTACAGTTCCAATTAAGAATAATCTTTATAATCTTCCTTTTAC
GGTTCTTTGTGAGGTACATAAGAACTGGTATAAAACGCCAAATGCAGCGCCACGTGTTTTTGATACCGGC
GGTCATCAAACCGGAGCGGCTATTATTCTTGGCTTCGGTCGTTCAACAGATTACGACGGATTTCCTTATT
GCGATATTGGAGGAGCTAACAGACGGGTAAACGAAAACGCATCGCTTGAAAAAATGGTTATGGGGATGCG
TGTAAAGTCAGAGCAGTCTACGTGCTCAGTAAGTAACGGGCATATATCCAGCGAAACAAAAACCACATGG
TCCTGTATTCAGAACACCGCAATTATCCGTATTGGAGGCCAGACTACAGCCGGGTTACGTCATTTATTTG
GTCATGTCAGGAATTTCAGAATATGGCACAAGGCATTGACTGATGCTCAGGTGGGGGAGTCAATCTGAAT
CGGTACCCTCGAGAAGCTTGCGGCCGCGGGGATCCAGACATGATAAGATACATTGATGAGTTTGGACAAA
CCACAACTAGAATGCAGTGAAAAAAATGCTTTATTTGTGAAATTTGTGATGCTATTGCTTTATTTGTAAC
CATTATAAGCTGCAATAAACAAGTTAACAACAACAATTGCATTCATTTTATGTTTCAGGTTCAGGGGGAG
GTGTGGGAGGTTTTTTCGGATCCTCTAGAGTCGATCTGCAGGCATGCTAGCTTGGCGTAATCATGGTCAT
AGCTGTTTCCTGTGTGAAATTGTTATCCGCTCACAATTCCACACAACATACGAGCCGGAAGCATAAAGTG
TAAAGCCTGGGGTGCCTAATGAGTGAGCTAACTCACATTAATTGCGTTGCGCTCACTGCCCGCTTTCCAG
TCGGGAAACCTGTCGTGCCAGCTGCATTAATGAATCGGCCAACGCGCGGGGAGAGGCGGTTTGCGTATTG
GGCGCTCTTCCGCTTCCTCGCTCACTGACTCGCTGCGCTCGGTCGTTCGGCTGCGGCGAGCGGTATCAGC
TCACTCAAAGGCGGTAATACGGTTATCCACAGAATCAGGGGATAACGCAGGAAAGAACATGTGAGCAAAA
GGCCAGCAAAAGGCCAGGAACCGTAAAAAGGCCGCGTTGCTGGCGTTTTTCCATAGGCTCCGCCCCCCTG
ACGAGCATCACAAAAATCGACGCTCAAGTCAGAGGTGGCGAAACCCGACAGGACTATAAAGATACCAGGC
GTTTCCCCCTGGAAGCTCCCTCGTGCGCTCTCCTGTTCCGACCCTGCCGCTTACCGGATACCTGTCCGCC
TTTCTCCCTTCGGGAAGCGTGGCGCTTTCTCATAGCTCACGCTGTAGGTATCTCAGTTCGGTGTAGGTCG
TTCGCTCCAAGCTGGGCTGTGTGCACGAACCCCCCGTTCAGCCCGACCGCTGCGCCTTATCCGGTAACTA
TCGTCTTGAGTCCAACCCGGTAAGACACGACTTATCGCCACTGGCAGCAGCCACTGGTAACAGGATTAGC
AGAGCGAGGTATGTAGGCGGTGCTACAGAGTTCTTGAAGTGGTGGCCTAACTACGGCTACACTAGAAGAA
CAGTATTTGGTATCTGCGCTCTGCTGAAGCCAGTTACCTTCGGAAAAAGAGTTGGTAGCTCTTGATCCGG
CAAACAAACCACCGCTGGTAGCGGTGGTTTTTTTGTTTGCAAGCAGCAGATTACGCGCAGAAAAAAAGGA
TCTCAAGAAGATCCTTTGATCTTTTCTACGGGGTCTGACGCTCAGTGGAACGAAAACTCACGTTAAGGGA
TTTTGGTCATGAGATTATCAAAAAGGATCTTCACCTAGATCCTTTTAAATTAAAAATGAAGTTTTAAATC
AATCTAAAGTATATATGAGTAAACTTGGTCTGACAGTTACCAATGCTTAATCAGTGAGGCACCTATCTCA
GCGATCTGTCTATTTCGTTCATCCATAGTTGCCTGACTCCCCGTCGTGTAGATAACTACGATACGGGAGG
GCTTACCATCTGGCCCCAGTGCTGCAATGATACCGCGAGACCCACGCTCACCGGCTCCAGATTTATCAGC
AATAAACCAGCCAGCCGGAAGGGCCGAGCGCAGAAGTGGTCCTGCAACTTTATCCGCCTCCATCCAGTCT
ATTAATTGTTGCCGGGAAGCTAGAGTAAGTAGTTCGCCAGTTAATAGTTTGCGCAACGTTGTTGCCATTG
CTACAGGCATCGTGGTGTCACGCTCGTCGTTTGGTATGGCTTCATTCAGCTCCGGTTCCCAACGATCAAG
GCGAGTTACATGATCCCCCATGTTGTGCAAAAAAGCGGTTAGCTCCTTCGGTCCTCCGATCGTTGTCAGA
AGTAAGTTGGCCGCAGTGTTATCACTCATGGTTATGGCAGCACTGCATAATTCTCTTACTGTCATGCCAT
CCGTAAGATGCTTTTCTGTGACTGGTGAGTACTCAACCAAGTCATTCTGAGAATAGTGTATGCGGCGACC
GAGTTGCTCTTGCCCGGCGTCAATACGGGATAATACCGCGCCACATAGCAGAACTTTAAAAGTGCTCATC
ATTGGAAAACGTTCTTCGGGGCGAAAACTCTCAAGGATCTTACCGCTGTTGAGATCCAGTTCGATGTAAC
CCACTCGTGCACCCAACTGATCTTCAGCATCTTTTACTTTCACCAGCGTTTCTGGGTGAGCAAAAACAGG
AAGGCAAAATGCCGCAAAAAAGGGAATAAGGGCGACACGGAAATGTTGAATACTCATACTCTTCCTTTTT
CAATATTATTGAAGCATTTATCAGGGTTATTGTCTCATGAGCGGATACATATTTGAATGTATTTAGAAAA
ATAAACAAATAGGGGTTCCGCGCACATTTCCCCGAAAAGTGCCACCTGACGTCTAAGAAACCATTATTAT
CATGACATTAACCTATAAAAATAGGCGTATCACGAGGCCCTTTCGTCTCGCGCGTTTCGGTGATGACGGT
GAAAACCTCTGACACATGCAGCTCCCGGAGACGGTCACAGCTTGTCTGTAAGCGGATGCCGGGAGCAGAC
AAGCCCGTCAGGGCGCGTCAGCGGGTGTTGGCGGGTGTCGGGGCTGGCTTAACTATGCGGCATCAGAGCA
GATTGTACTGAGAGT
