>Addgene plasmid #100429 | pCMV_mEm_4GS_LF82_261 | depositor partial sequence | sequence record 183745 | Sequence across LF82 gene insert region
CTCGGCATGGACGAGCTGTACAAGCGAATTGGTGGAGGGGGCGGTTCCGGTGGCGGAGGTTCCCGAATTC
GTCGACGTAGATCTGATATGGCAGTACAGATTTCAGGTGTGCTGAAAGATGGTGCGGGAAAACCAATACA
GAACTGCACTATTCAACTGAAGGCAAAGCGTAACAGCACCACGGTACTGGTGAACACGGTGGCCTCTGAA
AATCCGGATGAAGCCGGGCGTTACAGCATGGATGTTGAGTATGGCCAGTACAGCGTTATCCTGCTTGTTG
AAGGTTTTCCGCCTTCACATGCCGGAACCATTACCGTCTATGAAGGTTCCAGACCAGGTACGCTGAATGA
TTTTCTCGGTGCCATGACGGAAGATGATGTCATGCCGGAGGCATTGCGTCGTTTTGAGGAAATGGTGGAA
GAAGCGGCACGCAACGCTGAAGCCGCCTCTCAGAGCGCAGCGGCGGCAAAGAAATCCGAAACTGCAGCGG
CATCATCGAAGAACGCGGCGAAAACCTCAGAAACGAATGCAGCTAACAGCGCACAGGCGGCAGCGGCCTC
GCAGACTGCATCGGCAAACTCCGCAACAGCAGCTAAAAAATCAGAAACCAACGCGAAAAATAGCGAGACA
GCCGCAAAGACGAGCGAAACCAACGCAAAGTCCAGCCAGACGGCAGCGAAGACCAGCGAAACGAATGCTA
AAGCCAGTGAAACTGCGGCAAAAAACAGCCAGGTTGCAGCAGCCCAAAGCGAGAGCGCGGCAGCCGGTTC
TGCGACTTCAGCAGCTGGATCAGCAACTGCTACGGCTAACAGCCAGAAAGCTGCGAAGACGAGTGAAACT
AACGCAAAGTCCAGCCAGACGGCAGCGAAGACCAGCGAAACGAATGCCAAAGCCAGTGAAACTGCGGCGA
AAAGCAGTCAGGATGCAGCGGCTCAAAGCGAGAGTGCCG
